>Addgene plasmid #183305 | CROP_C9_Puro_KDR | addgene full sequence | sequence record 362642 | Addgene NGS Result
GTATGTCTGTTGCTATTATGTCTACTATTCTTTCCCCTGCACTGTACCCCCCAATCCCCCCTTTTCTTTT
AAAATTGTGGATGAATACTGCCATTTGTCTCAAGATTCTGAAACGATAATGGTGAATATCCCTGCCTAAC
TCTATTCACTATAGAAAGTACAGCAAAAACTATTCTTAAACCTACCAAGCCTCCTACTATCATTATGAAT
AATTTTATATACCACAGCCAATTTGTTATGTTAAACCAATTCCACAAACTTGCCCATTTATCTAATTCCA
ATAATTCTTGTTCATTCTTTTCTTGCTGGTTTTGCGATTCTTCAATTAAGGAGTGTATTAAGCTTGTGTA
ATTGTTAATTTCTCTGTCCCACTCCATCCAGGTCGTGTGATTCCAAATCTGTTCCAGAGATTTATTACTC
CAACTAGCATTCCAAGGCACAGCAGTGGTGCAAATGAGTTTTCCAGAGCAACCCCAAATCCCCAGGAGCT
GTTGATCCTTTAGGTATCTTTCCACAGCCAGGATTCTTGCCTGGAGCTGCTTGATGCCCCAGACTGTGAG
TTGCAACAGATGCTGTTGCGCCTCAATAGCCCTCAGCAAATTGTTCTGCTGCTGCACTATACCAGACAAT
AATTGTCTGGCCTGTACCGTCAGCGTCATTGACGCTGCGCCCATAGTGCTTCCTGCTGCTCCCAAGAACC
CAAGGAACAAAGCTCCTATTCCCACTGCTCTTTTTTCTCTCTGCACCACTCTTCTCTTTGCCTTGGTGGG
TGCTACTCCTAATGGTTCAATTTTTACTACTTTATATTTATATAATTCACTTCTCCAATTGTCCCTCATA
TCTCCTCCTCCAGGTCTGAAGATCAGCGGCCGCTTGCTGTGCGGTGGTCTTACTTTTGTTTTGCTCTTCC
TCTATCTTGTCTAAAGCTTCCTTGGTGTCTTTTATCTCTATCCTTTGATGCACACAATAGAGGGTTGCTA
CTGTATTATATAATGATCTAAGTTCTTCTGATCCTGTCTGAAGGGATGGTTGTAGCTGTCCCAGTATTTG
TCTACAGCCTTCTGATGTTTCTAACAGGCCAGGATTAACTGCGAATCGTTCTAGCTCCCTGCTTGCCCAT
ACTATATGTTTTAATTTATATTTTTTCTTTCCCCCTGGCCTTAACCGAATTTTTTCCCATCGCGATCTAA
TTCTCCCCCGCTTAATACTGACGCTCTCGCACCCATCTCTCTCCTTCTAGCCTCCGCTAGTCAAAATTTT
TGGCGTACTCACCAGTCGCCGCCCCTCGCCTCTTGCCGTGCGCGCTTCAGCAAGCCGAGTCCTGCGTCGA
GAGAGCTCCTCTGGTTTCCCTTTCGCTTTCAAGTCCCTGTTCGGGCGCCACTGCTAGAGATTTTCCACAC
TGACTAAAAGGGTCTGAGGGATCTCTAGTTACCAGAGTCACACAACAGACGGGCACACACTACTTGAAGC
ACTCAAGGCAAGCTTTATTGAGGCTTAAGCAGTGGGTTCCCTAGTTAGCCAGAGAGCTCCCAGGCTCAGA
TCTGGTCTAACCAGAGAGACCCGTTTATGTATCGAGCTAGGCACTTAAATACAATATCTCTGCAATGCGG
CAATTCAGTGGTTCGTCCAATCCATGTCAGACCCGTCTGTTGCCTTCCTAATAAGGCACGATCGTACCAC
CTTACTTCCACCAATCGGCATGCACGGTGCTTTTTCTCTCCTTGTAAGGCATGTTGCTAACTCATCGTTA
CCATGTTGCAAGACTACAAGAGTATTGCATAAGACTACATTAAGCTTGCAGCTCCAGCTTTTGTTCCCTT
TAGTGAGGGTTAATTGCGCGCTTGGCGTAATCATGGTCATAGCTGTTTCCTGTGTGAAATTGTTATCCGC
TCACAATTCCACACAACATACGAGCCGGAAGCATAAAGTGTAAAGCCTGGGGTGCCTAATGAGTGAGCTA
ACTCACATTAATTGCGTTGCGCTCACTGCCCGCTTTCCAGTCGGGAAACCTGTCGTGCCAGCTGCATTAA
TGAATCGGCCAACGCGCGGGGAGAGGCGGTTTGCGTATTGGGCGCTCTTCCGCTTCCTCGCTCACTGACT
CGCTGCGCTCGGTCGTTCGGCTGCGGCGAGCGGTATCAGCTCACTCAAAGGCGGTAATACGGTTATCCAC
AGAATCAGGGGATAACGCAGGAAAGAACATGTGAGCAAAAGGCCAGCAAAAGGCCAGGAACCGTAAAAAG
GCCGCGTTGCTGGCGTTTTTCCATAGGCTCCGCCCCCCTGACGAGCATCACAAAAATCGACGCTCAAGTC
AGAGGTGGCGAAACCCGACAGGACTATAAAGATACCAGGCGTTTCCCCCTGGAAGCTCCCTCGTGCGCTC
TCCTGTTCCGACCCTGCCGCTTACCGGATACCTGTCCGCCTTTCTCCCTTCGGGAAGCGTGGCGCTTTCT
CATAGCTCACGCTGTAGGTATCTCAGTTCGGTGTAGGTCGTTCGCTCCAAGCTGGGCTGTGTGCACGAAC
CCCCCGTTCAGCCCGACCGCTGCGCCTTATCCGGTAACTATCGTCTTGAGTCCAACCCGGTAAGACACGA
CTTATCGCCACTGGCAGCAGCCACTGGTAACAGGATTAGCAGAGCGAGGTATGTAGGCGGTGCTACAGAG
TTCTTGAAGTGGTGGCCTAACTACGGCTACACTAGAAGAACAGTATTTGGTATCTGCGCTCTGCTGAAGC
CAGTTACCTTCGGAAAAAGAGTTGGTAGCTCTTGATCCGGCAAACAAACCACCGCTGGTAGCGGTGGTTT
TTTTGTTTGCAAGCAGCAGATTACGCGCAGAAAAAAAGGATCTCAAGAAGATCCTTTGATCTTTTCTACG
GGGTCTGACGCTCAGTGGAACGAAAACTCACGTTAAGGGATTTTGGTCATGAGATTATCAAAAAGGATCT
TCACCTAGATCCTTTTAAATTAAAAATGAAGTTTTAAATCAATCTAAAGTATATATGAGTAAACTTGGTC
TGACAGTTACCAATGCTTAATCAGTGAGGCACCTATCTCAGCGATCTGTCTATTTCGTTCATCCATAGTT
GCCTGACTCCCCGTCGTGTAGATAACTACGATACGGGAGGGCTTACCATCTGGCCCCAGTGCTGCAATGA
TACCGCGAGACCCACGCTCACCGGCTCCAGATTTATCAGCAATAAACCAGCCAGCCGGAAGGGCCGAGCG
CAGAAGTGGTCCTGCAACTTTATCCGCCTCCATCCAGTCTATTAATTGTTGCCGGGAAGCTAGAGTAAGT
AGTTCGCCAGTTAATAGTTTGCGCAACGTTGTTGCCATTGCTACAGGCATCGTGGTGTCACGCTCGTCGT
TTGGTATGGCTTCATTCAGCTCCGGTTCCCAACGATCAAGGCGAGTTACATGATCCCCCATGTTGTGCAA
AAAAGCGGTTAGCTCCTTCGGTCCTCCGATCGTTGTCAGAAGTAAGTTGGCCGCAGTGTTATCACTCATG
GTTATGGCAGCACTGCATAATTCTCTTACTGTCATGCCATCCGTAAGATGCTTTTCTGTGACTGGTGAGT
ACTCAACCAAGTCATTCTGAGAATAGTGTATGCGGCGACCGAGTTGCTCTTGCCCGGCGTCAATACGGGA
TAATACCGCGCCACATAGCAGAACTTTAAAAGTGCTCATCATTGGAAAACGTTCTTCGGGGCGAAAACTC
TCAAGGATCTTACCGCTGTTGAGATCCAGTTCGATGTAACCCACTCGTGCACCCAACTGATCTTCAGCAT
CTTTTACTTTCACCAGCGTTTCTGGGTGAGCAAAAACAGGAAGGCAAAATGCCGCAAAAAAGGGAATAAG
GGCGACACGGAAATGTTGAATACTCATACTCTTCCTTTTTCAATATTATTGAAGCATTTATCAGGGTTAT
TGTCTCATGAGCGGATACATATTTGAATGTATTTAGAAAAATAAACAAATAGGGGTTCCGCGCACATTTC
CCCGAAAAGTGCCACCTAAATTGTAAGCGTTAATATTTTGTTAAAATTCGCGTTAAATTTTTGTTAAATC
AGCTCATTTTTTAACCAATAGGCCGAAATCGGCAAAATCCCTTATAAATCAAAAGAATAGACCGAGATAG
GGT
[37 nt withheld, positions 4134-4170]
AAAGAACGTGGACTCCAACGTCAAAGG
[49 nt withheld, positions 4198-4246]
T
[91 nt withheld, positions 4248-4338]
G
[124 nt withheld, positions 4340-4463]
CCCATTCGCCATTCAGGCTGCGCAACTGTTGGGAAGGGCGATCGGTGCGGGCCTCTTCGCTATTACGCCA
GCTGGCGAAAGGGGGATGTGCTGCAAGGCGATTAAGTTGGGTAACGCCAGGGTTTTCCCAGTCACGACGT
TGTAAAACGACGGCCAGTGAGCGCGCGTAATACGACTCACTATAGGGCGAATTGGGTACGTCCCTAGGCC
TCCAAAAAAGCCTCCTCACTACTTCTGGAATAGCTCAGAGGCCGAGGCGGCCTCGGCCTCTGCATAAATA
AAAAAAATTAGTCAGCCATGGGGCGGAGAATGGGCGGAACTGGGCGGAGTTAGGGGCGGGATGGGCGGAG
TTAGGGGCGGGATAGCTAGAGCCAGACATGATAAGATACATTGATGAGTTTGGACAAACCACAACTAGAA
TGCAGTGAAAAAAATGCTTTATTTGTGAAATTTGTGATGCTATTGCTTTATTTGTAACCATTATAAGCTG
CAATAAACAAGTTCCTCTCACTCTCTGATATTCATTTCTTTGCAAGTTATAAATACTGAATAATAAGATG
ACATGAACTACTATACGTACTGCTAGAGATTTTCCACACTGACTAAAAGGGTCTGAGGGATCTCTAGTTA
CCAGAGTCACACAACAGACGGGCACACACTACTTGAAGCACTCAAGGCAAGCTTTATTGAGGCTTAAGCA
GTGGGTTCCCTAGTTAGCCAGAGAGCTCCCAGGCTCAGATCTGGTCTAACCAGAGAGACCCAGTACAAGC
AAAAAGCAGTGTCTCAAGATCTAGTTACGCCAAGCTTAAAAAAGCACCGACTCGGTGCCACTTTTTCAAG
TTGATAACGGACTAGCCTTATTTTAACTTGCTATTTCTAGCTCTAAAACACTGGATGCTGCACAGGTGTC
GGTTTCGTCCTTTCCACAAGATATATAAAGCCAAGAAATCGAAATACTTTCAAGTTACGGTAAGCATATG
ATAGTCCATTTTAAAACATAATTTTAAAACTGCAAACTACCCAAGAAATTATTACTTTCTACGTCACGTA
TTTTGTACTAATATCTTTGTGTTTACAGTCAAATTAATTCTAATTATCTCTCTAACAGCCTTGTATCGTA
TATGCAAATATGAAGGAATCATGGGAAATAGGCCCTCTCTGGGTCCCCTCGGGGTTGGGAGGTGGGTCTG
AAACGATAATGGTGAAATCTTGTCTTCGTTGGGAGTGAATTAGCCCTTCCAGTCCCCCCTTTTCTTTTAA
AAAGTGGCTAAGATCTACAGCTGCCTTGTAAGTCATTGGTCTTAAAGTCGACGCGGGGAGGCGGCCCAAA
GGGAGATCCGACTCGTCTGAGGGCGAAGGCGAAGACGCGGAAGAGGCCGCAGAGCCGGCAGCAGGCCGCG
GGAAGGAAGGTCCGCTGGATTGAGGGCCGAAGGGACGTAGCAGAAGGACGTCCCGCGCAGAATCCAGGTG
GCAACACAGGCGAGCAGCCAAGGAAAGGACGATGATTTCCCCGACAACACCACGGAATTGTCAGTGCCCA
ACAGCCGAGCCCCTGTCCAGCAGCGGGCAAGGCAGGCGGCGATGAGTTCCGCCGTGGCAATAGGGAGGGG
GAAAGCGAAAGTCCCGGAAAGGAGCTGACAGGTGGTGGCAATGCCCCAACCAGTGGGGGTTGCGTCAGCA
AACACAGTGCACACCACGCCACGTTGCCTGACAACGGGCCACAACTCCTCATAAAGAGACAGCAACCAGG
ATTTATACAAGGAGGAGAAAATGAAAGCCATACGGGAAGCAATAGCATGATACAAAGGCATTAAAGCAGC
GTATCCACATAGCGTAAAAGGAGCAACATAGTTAAGAATACCAGTCAATCTTTCACAAATTTTGTAATCC
AGAGGTTGATTGTCGACTTAACGCGTTCAGGCACCGGGCTTGCGGGTCATGCACCAGGTGCGCGGTCCTT
CGGGCACCTCGACGTCGGCGGTGACGGTGAAGCCGAGCCGCTCGTAGAAGGGGAGGTTGCGGGGCGCGGA
GGTCTCCAGGAAGGCGGGCACCCCGGCGCGCTCGGCCGCCTCCACTCCGGGGAGCACGACGGCGCTGCCC
AGACCCTTGCCCTGGTGGTCGGGCGAGACTCCGACGGTGGCCAGGAACCACGCGGGCTCCTTGGGCCGGT
GCGGCGCCAGGAGGCCTTCCATCTGTTGCTGCGCGGCCAGCCGGGAACCGCTCAACTCGGCCATGCGCGG
GCCGATCTCGGCGAACACCGCCCCCGCTTCGACGCTCTCCGGCGTGGTCCAGACCGCCACGGCGGCGCCG
TCGTCCGCGACCCACACCTTGCCGATGTCGAGCCCGACGCGCGTGAGGAAGAGTTCTTGCAGCTCGGTGA
CCCGCTCGATGTGGCGGTCCGGATCGACGGTGTGGCGCGTGGCGGGGTAGTCGGCGAACGCGGCGGCGAG
GGTGCGTACGGCCCTGGGGACGTCGTCGCGGGTGGCGAGGCGCACCGTGGGCTTGTACTCGGTCATCGGT
CCAGGATTCTCTTCGACATCTCCGGCTTGTTTCAGCAGAGAGAAGTTTGTTGCGCCGGATCCCTTATCGT
CATCGTCTTTGTAATCTTTCTTCTTCTTAGCCTGTCCAGCCTTCTTTGTGGCGGCAGGTCGCTTGTCGCC
TCCCAGCTGAGACAGGTCGATCCGTGTCTCGTACAGGCCGGTGATGCTCTGGTGGATCAGGGTGGCGTCC
AGCACCTCTTTGGTGCTGGTGTACCTCTTCCGGTCGATGGTGGTGTCAAAGTACTTGAAGGCGGCAGGGG
CTCCCAGATTGGTCAGGGTAAACAGGTGGATGATATTCTCGGCCTGCTCTCTGATGGGCTTATCCCGGTG
CTTGTTGTAGGCGGACAGCACTTTGTCCAGATTAGCGTCGGCCAGGATCACTCTCTTGGAGAACTCGCTG
ATCTGCTCGATGATCTCGTCCAGGTAGTGCTTGTGCTGTTCCACAAACAGCTGTTTCTGCTCATTATCCT
CGGGGGAGCCCTTCAGCTTCTCATAGTGGCTGGCCAGGTACAGGAAGTTCACATATTTGGAGGGCAGGGC
CAGTTCGTTTCCCTTCTGCAGTTCGCCGGCAGAGGCCAGCATTCTCTTCCGGCCGTTTTCCAGCTCGAAC
AGGGAGTACTTAGGCAGCTTGATGATCAGGTCCTTTTTCACTTCTTTGTAGCCCTTGGCTTCCAGAAAGT
CGATGGGATTCTTCTCGAAGCTGCTTCTTTCCATGATGGTGATCCCCAGCAGCTCTTTCACACTCTTCAG
TTTCTTGGACTTGCCCTTTTCCACTTTGGCCACCACCAGCACAGAATAGGCCACGGTGGGGCTGTCGAAG
CCGCCGTACTTCTTAGGGTCCCAGTCCTTCTTTCTGGCGATCAGCTTATCGCTGTTCCTCTTGGGCAGGA
TAGACTCTTTGCTGAAGCCGCCTGTCTGCACCTCGGTCTTTTTCACGATATTCACTTGGGGCATGCTCAG
CACTTTCCGCACGGTGGCAAAATCCCGGCCCTTATCCCACACGATCTCCCCGGTTTCGCCGTTTGTCTCG
ATCAGAGGCCGCTTCCGGATCTCGCCGTTGGCCAGGGTAATCTCGGTCTTGAAAAAGTTCATGATGTTGC
TGTAGAAGAAGTACTTGGCGGTAGCCTTGCCGATTTCCTGCTCGCTCTTGGCGATCATCTTCCGCACGTC
GTACACCTTGTAGTCGCCGTACACGAACTCGCTTTCCAGCTTAGGGTACTTTTTGATCAGGGCGGTTCCC
ACGACGGCGTTCAGGTAGGCGTCGTGGGCGTGGTGGTAGTTGTTGATCTCGCGCACTTTGTAAAACTGGA
AATCCTTCCGGAAATCGGACACCAGCTTGGACTTCAGGGTGATCACTTTCACTTCCCGGATCAGCTTGTC
ATTCTCGTCGTACTTAGTGTTCATCCGGGAGTCCAGGATCTGTGCCACGTGCTTTGTGATCTGCCGGGTT
TCCACCAGCTGTCTCTTGATGAAGCCGGCCTTATCCAGTTCGCTCAGGCCGCCTCTCTCGGCCTTGGTCA
GATTGTCGAACTTTCTCTGGGTAATCAGCTTGGCGTTCAGCAGCTGCCGCCAGTAGTTCTTCATCTTCTT
CACGACCTCTTCGGAGGGCACGTTGTCGCTCTTGCCCCGGTTCTTGTCGCTTCTGGTCAGCACCTTGTTG
TCGATGGAGTCGTCCTTCAGAAAGCTCTGAGGCACGATATGGTCCACATCGTAGTCGGACAGCCGGTTGA
TGTCCAGTTCCTGGTCCACGTACATATCCCGCCCATTCTGCAGGTAGTACAGGTACAGCTTCTCGTTCTG
CAGCTGGGTGTTTTCCACGGGGTGTTCTTTCAGGATCTGGCTGCCCAGCTCTTTGATGCCCTCTTCGATC
CGCTTCATTCTCTCGCGGCTGTTCTTCTGTCCCTTCTGGGTGGTCTGGTTCTCTCTGGCCATTTCGATCA
CGATGTTCTCGGGCTTGTGCCGGCCCATCACTTTCACGAGCTCGTCCACCACCTTCACTGTCTGCAGGAT
GCCCTTCTTAATGGCGGGGCTGCCGGCCAGATTGGCAATGTGCTCGTGCAGGCTATCGCCCTGGCCGGAC
ACCTGGGCTTTCTGGATGTCCTCTTTAAAGGTCAGGCTGTCGTCGTGGATCAGCTGCATGAAGTTTCTGT
TGGCGAAGCCGTCGGACTTCAGGAAATCCAGGATTGTCTTGCCGGACTGCTTGTCCCGGATGCCGTTGAT
CAGCTTCCGGCTCAGCCTGCCCCAGCCGGTGTATCTCCGCCGCTTCAGCTGCTTCATCACTTTGTCGTCG
AACAGGTGGGCATAGGTTTTCAGCCGTTCCTCGATCATCTCTCTGTCCTCAAACAGTGTCAGGGTCAGCA
CGATATCTTCCAGAATGTCCTCGTTTTCCTCATTGTCCAGGAAGTCCTTGTCCTTGATAATTTTCAGCAG
ATCGTGGTATGTGCCCAGGGAGGCGTTGAACCGATCTTCCACGCCGGAGATTTCCACGGAGTCGAAGCAC
TCGATTTTCTTGAAGTAGTCCTCTTTCAGCTGCTTCACGGTCACTTTCCGGTTGGTCTTGAACAGCAGGT
CCACGATGGCCTTTTTCTGCTCGCCGCTCAGGAAGGCGGGCTTTCTCATTCCCTCGGTCACGTATTTCAC
TTTGGTCAGCTCGTTATACACGGTGAAGTACTCGTACAGCAGGCTGTGCTTGGGCAGCACCTTCTCGTTG
GGCAGGTTCTTATCGAAGTTGGTCATCCGCTCGATGAAGCTCTGGGCGGAAGCGCCCTTGTCCACCACTT
CCTCGAAGTTCCAGGGGGTGATGGTTTCCTCGCTCTTTCTGGTCATCCAGGCGAATCTGCTGTTTCCCCT
GGCCAGAGGGCCCACGTAGTAGGGGATGCGGAAGGTCAGGATCTTCTCGATCTTTTCCCGGTTGTCCTTC
AGGAATGGGTAAAAATCTTCCTGCCGCCGCAGAATGGCGTGCAGCTCTCCCAGGTGGATCTGGTGGGGGA
TGCTGCCGTTGTCGAAGGTCCGCTGCTTCCGCAGCAGGTCCTCTCTGTTCAGCTTCACGAGCAGTTCCTC
GGTGCCGTCCATCTTTTCCAGGATGGGCTTGATGAACTTGTAGAACTCTTCCTGGCTGGCTCCGCCGTCA
ATGTAGCCGGCGTAGCCGTTCTTGCTCTGGTCGAAGAAAATCTCTTTGTACTTCTCAGGCAGCTGCTGCC
GCACGAGAGCTTTCAGCAGGGTCAGGTCCTGGTGGTGCTCGTCGTATCTCTTGATCATAGAGGCGCTCAG
GGGGGCCTTGGTGATCTCGGTGTTCACTCTCAGGATGTCGCTCAGCAGGATGGCGTCGGACAGGTTCTTG
GCGGCCAGAAACAGGTCGGCGTACTGGTCGCCGATCTGGGCCAGCAGGTTGTCCAGGTCGTCGTCGTAGG
TGTCCTTGCTCAGCTGCAGTTTGGCATCCTCGGCCAGGTCGAAGTTGCTCTTGAAGTTGGGGGTCAGGCC
CAGGCTCAGGGCAATCAGGTTTCCGAACAGGCCATTCTTCTTCTCGCCGGGCAGCTGGGCGATCAGATTT
TCCAGCCGTCTGCTCTTGCTCAGTCTGGCAGACAGGATGGCCTTGGCGTCCACGCCGCTGGCGTTGATGG
GGTTTTCCTCGAACAGCTGGTTGTAGGTCTGCACCAGCTGGATGAACAGCTTGTCCACGTCGCTGTTGTC
GGGGTTCAGGTCGCCCTCGATCAGGAAGTGGCCCCGGAACTTGATCATGTGGGCCAGGGCCAGATAGATC
AGCCGCAGGTCGGCCTTGTCGGTGCTGTCCACCAGTTTCTTTCTCAGGTGGTAGATGGTGGGGTACTTCT
CGTGGTAGGCCACCTCGTCCACGATGTTGCCGAAGATGGGGTGCCGCTCGTGCTTCTTATCCTCTTCCAC
CAGGAAGGACTCTTCCAGTCTGTGGAAGAAGCTGTCGTCCACCTTGGCCATCTCGTTGCTGAAGATCTCT
TGCAGATAGCAGATCCGGTTCTTCCGTCTGGTGTATCTTCTTCTGGCGGTTCTCTTCAGCCGGGTGGCCT
CGGCTGTTTCGCCGCTGTCGAACAGCAGGGCTCCGATCAGGTTCTTCTTGATGCTGTGCCGGTCGGTGTT
GCCCAGCACCTTGAATTTCTTGCTGGGCACCTTGTACTCGTCGGTGATCACGGCCCAGCCCACAGAGTTG
GTGCCGATGTCCAGGCCGATGCTGTACTTCTTGTCCATGGTGGCAGCGCTCTAGAACCGGTCCTGTGTTC
TGGCGGCAAACCCGTTGCGAAAAAGAACGTTCACGGCGACTACTGCACTTATATACGGTTCTCCCCCACC
CTCGGGAAAAAGGCGGAGCCAGTACACGACATCACTTTCCCAGTTTACCCCGCGCCACCTTCTCTAGGCA
CCGGATCAATTGCCGACCCCTCCCCCCAACTTCTCGGGGACTGTGGGCGATGTGCGCTCTGCCCACTGAC
GGGCACCGGAGCCAATTCCCACTCCTTTCAAGACCTACGGAGCCAATTCCCACTCCTTTCAAGACCTAGA
AGGTCCATTAGCTGCAAAGATTCCTCTCTGTTTAAAACTTTATCCATCTTTGCACCCGGGCCCCCTCGAG
CCGGCGCCAAAGTGGATCTCTGCTGTCCCTGTAATAAACCCGAAAATTTTGAATTTTTGTAATTTGTTTT
TGTAATTCTTTAGTTT
Features (pLannotate 1.2.2; 30 found; start..end, strand, type, name):
    484..717     -  misc_feature   RRE: The Rev response element (RRE) of HIV-1 allows for Rev-dependent mRNA export from the nucleus to the cytoplasm.
    863..1226    -  CDS            HIV-1 gag (fragment): gag protein from human immunodeficiency virus 1; gag
   1210..1335    -  misc_feature   HIV-1 Ψ: packaging signal of human immunodeficiency virus type 1
   1382..1562    -  LTR            5' LTR (truncated): truncated 5' long terminal repeat (LTR) from HIV-1
   1563..1789    -  promoter       RSV promoter: Rous sarcoma virus enhancer/promoter
   1817..1835    -  promoter       T3 promoter: promoter for bacteriophage T3 RNA polymerase
   1878..1900    -  protein_bind   lac operator (fragment): The lac repressor binds to the lac operator to inhibit transcription in E. coli. This inhibition can be relieved by adding lactose or isopropyl-β-D-thiogalactopyranoside (IPTG). lac repressor encoded by lacI
   1904..1934    -  promoter       lac promoter: promoter for the E. coli lac operon
   1949..1970    -  protein_bind   CAP binding site: CAP binding activates transcription in the presence of cAMP. E. coli catabolite activator protein
   1983..2075    -  CDS            lacI (fragment): lac repressor; lacI; The lac repressor binds to the lac operator to inhibit transcription in E. coli. This inhibition can be relieved by adding lactose or isopropyl-β-D-thiogalactopyranoside (IPTG).
   2258..2846    -  rep_origin     ori: high-copy-number ColE1/pMB1/pBR322/pUC origin of replication
   3017..3877    -  CDS            AmpR: β-lactamase; bla; confers resistance to ampicillin, carbenicillin, and related antibiotics
   3878..3982    -  promoter       AmpR promoter: bla
   4035..4463    -  rep_origin     f1 ori (sequence partly withheld): f1 bacteriophage origin of replication; arrow indicates direction of (+) strand synthesis
   4468..4623    -  CDS            lacZα (fragment): LacZα fragment of β-galactosidase; lacZ fragment
   4631..4649    +  promoter       T7 promoter: promoter for bacteriophage T7 RNA polymerase
   4670..4805    -  rep_origin     SV40 ori: SV40 origin of replication
   4845..4966    -  polyA_signal   SV40 poly(A) signal: SV40 polyadenylation signal
   5044..5224    -  LTR            5' LTR (truncated): truncated 5' long terminal repeat (LTR) from HIV-1
   5277..5352    -  misc_RNA       gRNA scaffold: guide RNA scaffold for the Streptococcus pyogenes CRISPR/Cas9 system
   5380..5620    -  promoter       U6 promoter: RNA polymerase III promoter for human U6 snRNA
   5624..5650    -  CDS            Rev (fragment): human immunodeficiency virus 1 (HIV-1) Rev protein; rev; enhances nuclear export of unspliced and incompletely spliced viral mRNAs
   5670..5780    -  CDS            nef (fragment): NEF_HV1LA - Experimental evidence at protein level: Swiss-Prot protein existence level 1. Extracellular Nef protein targets CD4(+) T-lymphocytes for apoptosis by interacting with CXCR4 surface receptors. From Human immunodeficiency virus type 1 group M subtype B (isolate Lai) (HIV-1).
   5776..6364    -  misc_feature   WPRE: woodchuck hepatitis virus posttranscriptional regulatory element
   6380..6979    -  CDS            PuroR (fragment): puromycin N-acetyltransferase; pac from Streptomyces; confers resistance to puromycin
   7118..11221   -  CDS            Cas9: Cas9 (Csn1) endonuclease from the Streptococcus pyogenes Type II CRISPR/Cas system generates RNA-guided double strand breaks in DNA
  11246..11457   -  promoter       EF-1α core promoter: core promoter for human elongation factor EF-1α
  11483..11500   -  CDS            small t antigen (fragment): SV40 (simian virus 40) small t antigen
  11514..11580   -  CDS            small t antigen (fragment): SV40 (simian virus 40) small t antigen
  11646..74      -  misc_feature   cPPT/CTS (across the origin): central polypurine tract and central termination sequence of HIV-1
