[The description below was written by a language model from this plasmid's Addgene catalogue record and pLannotate feature annotations shown in this document.]
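Description:
CROP_C9_Puro_KDR is an all-in-one lentiviral CRISPR knockout plasmid built on the CROPseq backbone, carrying both Streptococcus pyogenes Cas9 and a single guide RNA directed against the KDR gene. It is maintained in E. coli through a high-copy ColE1/pUC-type origin with ampicillin selection (AmpR). An f1 origin, remnants of lac/lacZα sequence and T3/T7 promoters are carried over from the parental cloning vector. The guide was inserted by Gibson cloning.

The viral genome is transcribed from an RSV promoter fused to a truncated HIV-1 5' LTR, an arrangement typical of third-generation, Tat-independent vectors. This is followed by the Ψ packaging signal, a gag fragment, the RRE for Rev-dependent nuclear export, and the cPPT/CTS. Internally, an EF-1α core promoter sits upstream of Cas9, followed by a puromycin N-acetyltransferase coding sequence and a WPRE that enhances transcript expression. The annotation does not show what links Cas9 to PuroR, though the layout suggests co-expression from the one promoter, which would allow puromycin selection of transduced cells. The human U6 promoter and gRNA scaffold lie downstream of the WPRE, immediately before the second truncated LTR. This matches the CROPseq design, in which the guide cassette sits within the 3' LTR, so it is duplicated on reverse transcription and is also included in the polyadenylated Pol II transcript, making the guide readable by RNA sequencing. An SV40 poly(A) signal and SV40 origin follow the 3' LTR.

The record supports its use for single-vector knockout of KDR in mammalian cells, and the associated work concerns screening of cancer vulnerabilities in ex vivo tissue cultures.
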