Addgene plasmid #183305: CROP_C9_Puro_KDR
Purpose: All-in-One CRISPRko system with a guide RNA that targets KDR gene
Depositing lab: Prashant Mali. Depositing organization: University of California, San Diego (UCSD). Publication: Integrated genome and tissue engineering enables screening of cancer vulnerabilities in physiologically relevant perfusable ex vivo cultures. Hu M, Lei XY, Larson JD, McAlonis M, Ford K, McDonald D, Mach K, Rusert JM, Wechsler-Reya RJ, Mali P. Biomaterials. 2022 Jan;280:121276. doi: 10.1016/j.biomaterials.2021.121276. Epub 2021 Dec 2. PubMed 34890975.
Backbone
  Vector backbone: CROPseq
  Vector type: Lentiviral
Growth in bacteria
  Bacterial resistance: Ampicillin, 100 μg/mL
  Growth temperature: 37°C
  Growth strain: NEB Stable
  Copy number: High Copy
Gene/Insert
  Gene/Insert name: KDR
  gRNA/shRNA sequence: ACACCTGTGCAGCATCCAGT
  Species: Synthetic
  Cloning method: Gibson Cloning
Terms and licenses: Academic/Nonprofit Terms; Industry Terms: Not Available to Industry
How to cite: CROP_C9_Puro_KDR was a gift from Prashant Mali (Addgene plasmid # 183305 ; http://n2t.net/addgene:183305 ; RRID:Addgene_183305)
